>Addgene plasmid #224296 | EF1a-TBET-T2A-mCHERRY | addgene full sequence | sequence record 445714 | Addgene NGS Result
TGAAAGACCCCACCTGTAGGTTTGGCAAGCTAGCTTAAGTAACGCCATTTTGCAAGGCATGGAAAATACA
TAACTGAGAATAGAGAAGTTCAGATCAAGGTTAGGAACAGAGAGACAGCAGAATATGGGCCAAACAGGAT
ATCTGTGGTAAGCAGTTCCTGCCCCGGCTCAGGGCCAAGAACAGATGGTCCCCAGATGCGGTCCCGCCCT
CAGCAGTTTCTAGAGAACCATCAGATGTTTCCAGGGTGCCCCAAGGACCTGAAATGACCCTGTGCCTTAT
TTGAACTAACCAATCAGTTCGCTTCTCGCTTCTGTTCGCGCGCTTCTGCTCCCCGAGCTCAATAAAAGAG
CCCACAACCCCTCACTCGGCGCGCCAGTCCTCCGATAGACTGCGTCGCCCGGGTACCCGTATTCCCAATA
AAGCCTCTTGCTGTTTGCATCCGAATCGTGGACTCGCTGATCCTTGGGAGGGTCTCCTCAGATTGATTGA
CTGCCCACCTCGGGGGTCTTTCATTTGGAGGTTCCACCGAGATTTGGAGACCCCTGCCCAGGGACCACCG
ACCCCCCCGCCGGGAGGTAAGCTGGCCAGCGGTCGTTTCGTGTCTGTCTCTGTCTTTGTGCGTGTTTGTG
CCGGCATCTAATGTTTGCGCCTGCGTCTGTACTAGTTAGCTAACTAGCTCTGTATCTGGCGGACCCGTGG
TGGAACTGACGAGTTCTGAACACCCGGCCGCAACCCTGGGAGACGTCCCAGGGACTTTGGGGGCCGTTTT
TGTGGCCCGACCTGAGGAAGGGAGTCGATGTGGAATCCGACCCCGTCAGGATATGTGGTTCTGGTAGGAG
ACGAGAACCTAAAACAGTTCCCGCCTCCGTCTGAATTTTTGCTTTCGGTTTGGAACCGAAGCCGCGCGTC
TTGTCTGCTGCAGCGCTGCAGCATCGTTCTGTGTTGTCTCTGTCTGACTGTGTTTCTGTATTTGTCTGAA
AATTAGGGCCAGACTGTTACCACTCCCTTAAGTTTGACCTTAGGTCACTGGAAAGATGTCGAGCGGATCG
CTCACAACCAGTCGGTAGATGTCAAGAAGAGACGTTGGGTTACCTTCTGCTCTGCAGAATGGCCAACCTT
TAACGTCGGATGGCCGCGAGACGGCACCTTTAACCGAGACCTCATCACCCAGGTTAAGATCAAGGTCTTT
TCACCTGGCCCGCATGGACACCCAGACCAGGTCCCCTACATCGTGACCTGGGAAGCCTTGGCTTTTGACC
CCCCTCCCTGGGTCAAGCCCTTTGTACACCCTAAGCCTCCGCCTCCTCTTCCTCCATCCGCCCCGTCTCT
CCCCCTTGAACCTCCTCGTTCGACCCCGCCTCGATCCTCCCTTTATCCAGCCCTCACTCCTTCTCTAGGC
GCCGGAATTGCTTCGCGATGTACGGGCCAGGAAAGGAGTGGGAATTGGCTCCGGTGCCCGTCAGTGGGCA
GAGCGCACATCGCCCACAGTCCCCGAGAAGTTGGGGGGAGGGGTCGGCAATTGATCCGGTGCCTAGAGAA
GGTGGCGCGGGGTAAACTGGGAAAGTGATGTCGTGTACTGGCTCCGCCTTTTTCCCGAGGGTGGGGGAGA
ACCGTATATAAGTGCAGTAGTCGCCGTGAACGTTCTTTTTCGCAACGGGTTTGCCGCCAGAACACAGGAC
CGGTTCTAGAGCCACCATGGGCATCGTGGAGCCGGGCTGCGGAGACATGCTGACCGGCACCGAGCCGATG
CCGAGTGACGAGGGCCGGGGGCCCGGAGCGGACCAACAGCATCGTTTCTTCTATCCCGAGCCGGGCGCAC
AGGACCCGACCGATCGCCGCGCAGGTAGCAGCCTGGGGACGCCCTACTCTGGGGGCGCCCTGGTGCCTGC
CGCGCCGGGTCGCTTCCTTGGATCCTTCGCCTACCCGCCCCGGGCTCAGGTGGCTGGCTTTCCCGGGCCT
GGCGAGTTCTTCCCGCCGCCCGCGGGTGCGGAGGGCTACCCGCCCGTGGATGGCTACCCTGCCCCTGACC
CGCGCGCGGGGCTCTACCCAGGGCCGCGCGAGGACTACGCATTGCCCGCGGGGTTGGAGGTGTCTGGGAA
GCTGAGAGTCGCGCTCAGCAACCACCTGTTGTGGTCCAAGTTCAACCAGCACCAGACAGAGATGATCATC
ACTAAGCAAGGACGGCGAATGTTCCCATTCCTGTCCTTCACCGTGGCCGGGCTGGAGCCCACAAGCCATT
ACAGGATGTTTGTGGATGTGGTCTTGGTGGACCAGCACCACTGGCGGTACCAGAGCGGCAAGTGGGTGCA
GTGTGGAAAGGCAGAAGGCAGCATGCCAGGGAACCGCTTATATGTCCACCCAGACTCCCCCAACACCGGA
GCCCACTGGATGCGCCAGGAAGTTTCATTTGGGAAGCTAAAGCTCACCAACAACAAGGGGGCTTCCAACA
ATGTGACCCAGATGATCGTCCTGCAGTCTCTCCACAAGTACCAGCCCCGGCTGCACATCGTGGAGGTGAA
TGATGGAGAGCCAGAGGCTGCCTGCAGTGCTTCTAACACACACGTCTTTACTTTCCAAGAGACCCAGTTC
ATTGCAGTGACTGCCTACCAGAACGCAGAGATCACTCAGCTGAAAATCGACAACAACCCCTTTGCCAAAG
GATTCCGGGAGAACTTTGAGTCCATGTACGCATCTGTTGATACGAGTGTCCCCTCGCCACCTGGACCCAA
CTGTCAACTGCTTGGGGGAGACCCCTTCTCACCTCTTCTATCCAACCAGTATCCTGTTCCCAGCCGTTTC
TACCCCGACCTTCCAGGCCAGCCCAAGGATATGATCTCACAGCCTTACTGGCTGGGGACACCTCGGGAAC
ACAGTTATGAAGCGGAGTTCCGAGCTGTGAGCATGAAGCCCACACTCCTACCCTCTGCCCCGGGGCCCAC
TGTGCCCTACTACCGGGGCCAAGACGTCCTGGCGCCTGGAGCTGGTTGGCCCGTGGCCCCTCAATACCCG
CCCAAGATGAGCCCAGCTGGCTGGTTCCGGCCCATGCGAACTCTGCCCATGGACCCGGGCCTGGGATCCT
CAGAGGAACAGGGCTCCTCCCCCTCGCTGTGGCCTGAGGTCACCTCCCTCCAGCCGGAGCCCAGCGACTC
AGGACTAGGCGAAGGAGACACTAAGAGGAGGAGGATATCCCCCTATCCTTCCAGTGGCGACAGCTCCTCT
CCCGCTGGGGCCCCTTCTCCTTTTGATAAGGAAACCGAAGGCCAGTTTTATAATTATTTTCCCAACGAGG
GCAGAGGAAGTCTTCTAACATGCGGTGACGTGGAGGAGAATCCCGGCCCTGGTACCGTGAGCAAGGGCGA
GGAGGATAACATGGCCATCATCAAGGAGTTCATGCGCTTCAAGGTGCACATGGAGGGCTCCGTGAACGGC
CACGAGTTCGAGATCGAGGGCGAGGGCGAGGGCCGCCCCTACGAGGGCACCCAGACCGCCAAGCTGAAGG
TGACCAAGGGTGGCCCCCTGCCCTTCGCCTGGGACATCCTGTCCCCTCAGTTCATGTACGGCTCCAAGGC
CTACGTGAAGCACCCCGCCGACATCCCCGACTACTTGAAGCTGTCCTTCCCCGAGGGCTTCAAGTGGGAG
CGCGTGATGAACTTCGAGGACGGCGGCGTGGTGACCGTGACCCAGGACTCCTCCCTGCAGGACGGCGAGT
TCATCTACAAGGTGAAGCTGCGCGGCACCAACTTCCCCTCCGACGGCCCCGTAATGCAGAAGAAGACCAT
GGGCTGGGATGCCTCCTCCGAGCGGATGTACCCCGAGGACGGCGCCCTGAAGGGCGAGATCAAGCAGAGG
CTGAAGCTGAAGGACGGCGGCCACTACGACGCTGAGGTCAAGACCACCTACAAGGCCAAGAAGCCCGTGC
AGCTGCCCGGCGCCTACAACGTCAACATCAAGTTGGACATCACCTCCCACAACGAGGACTACACCATCGT
GGAACAGTACGAACGCGCCGAGGGCCGCCACTCCACCGGCGGCATGGACGAGCTGTACAAGACCGGTTAG
TAATGAGTTTAAACGGGGGAGGCTAACTGAAACACGGAAGGAGACAATACCGGAAGGGGCCGCGACTCTA
GAGTCGACCTGCAGGCATGCAAGCTTCAGGTAGCCGGCTAACGTTAACAACCGGTACCTCTAGAACTATA
GCTAGCATGCGCAAATTTAAAGCGCTGATATCGATAAAATAAAAGATTTTATTTAGTCTCCAGAAAAAGG
GGGGAATGAAAGACCCCACCTGTAGGTTTGGCAAGCTAGCTTAAGTAACGCCATTTTGCAAGGCATGGAA
AATACATAACTGAGAATAGAGAAGTTCAGATCAAGGTTAGGAACAGAGAGACAGCAGAATATGGGCCAAA
CAGGATATCTGTGGTAAGCAGTTCCTGCCCCGGCTCAGGGCCAAGAACAGATGGTCCCCAGATGCGGTCC
CGCCCTCAGCAGTTTCTAGAGAACCATCAGATGTTTCCAGGGTGCCCCAAGGACCTGAAATGACCCTGTG
CCTTATTTGAACTAACCAATCAGTTCGCTTCTCGCTTCTGTTCGCGCGCTTCTGCTCCCCGAGCTCAATA
AAAGAGCCCACAACCCCTCACTCGGCGCGCCAGTCCTCCGATAGACTGCGTCGCCCGGGTACCCGTGTAT
CCAATAAACCCTCTTGCAGTTGCATCCGACTTGTGGTCTCGCTGTTCCTTGGGAGGGTCTCCTCTGAGTG
ATTGACTACCCGTCAGCGGGGGTCTTTCATGGGTAACAGTTTCTTGAAGTTGGAGAACAACATTCTGAGG
GTAGGAGTCGAATATTAAGTAATCCTGACTCAATTAGCCACTGTTTTGAATCCACATACTCCAATACTCC
TGAAATAGTTCATTATGGACAGCGCAGAAAGAGCTGGGGAGAATTGTGAAATTGTTATCCGCTCACAATT
CCACACAACATACGAGCCGGAAGCATAAAGTGTAAAGCCTGGGGTGCCTAATGAGTGAGCTAACTCACAT
TAATTGCGTTGCGCTCACTGCCCGCTTTCCAGTCGGGAAACCTGTCGTGCCAGCTGCATTAATGAATCGG
CCAACGCGCGGGGAGAGGCGGTTTGCGTATTGGGCGCTCTTCCGCTTCCTCGCTCACTGACTCGCTGCGC
TCGGTCGTTCGGCTGCGGCGAGCGGTATCAGCTCACTCAAAGGCGGTAATACGGTTATCCACAGAATCAG
GGGATAACGCAGGAAAGAACATGTGAGCAAAAGGCCAGCAAAAGGCCAGGAACCGTAAAAAGGCCGCGTT
GCTGGCGTTTTTCCATAGGCTCCGCCCCCCTGACGAGCATCACAAAAATCGACGCTCAAGTCAGAGGTGG
CGAAACCCGACAGGACTATAAAGATACCAGGCGTTTCCCCCTGGAAGCTCCCTCGTGCGCTCTCCTGTTC
CGACCCTGCCGCTTACCGGATACCTGTCCGCCTTTCTCCCTTCGGGAAGCGTGGCGCTTTCTCATAGCTC
ACGCTGTAGGTATCTCAGTTCGGTGTAGGTCGTTCGCTCCAAGCTGGGCTGTGTGCACGAACCCCCCGTT
CAGCCCGACCGCTGCGCCTTATCCGGTAACTATCGTCTTGAGTCCAACCCGGTAAGACACGACTTATCGC
CACTGGCAGCAGCCACTGGTAACAGGATTAGCAGAGCGAGGTATGTAGGCGGTGCTACAGAGTTCTTGAA
GTGGTGGCCTAACTACGGCTACACTAGAAGAACAGTATTTGGTATCTGCGCTCTGCTGAAGCCAGTTACC
TTCGGAAAAAGAGTTGGTAGCTCTTGATCCGGCAAACAAACCACCGCTGGTAGCGGTGGTTTTTTTGTTT
GCAAGCAGCAGATTACGCGCAGAAAAAAAGGATCTCAAGAAGATCCTTTGATCTTTTCTACGGGGTCTGA
CGCTCAGTGGAACGAAAACTCACGTTAAGGGATTTTGGTCATGAGATTATCAAAAAGGATCTTCACCTAG
ATCCTTTTAAATTAAAAATGAAGTTTTAAATCAATCTAAAGTATATATGAGTAAACTTGGTCTGACAGTT
ACCAATGCTTAATCAGTGAGGCACCTATCTCAGCGATCTGTCTATTTCGTTCATCCATAGTTGCCTGACT
CCCCGTCGTGTAGATAACTACGATACGGGAGGGCTTACCATCTGGCCCCAGTGCTGCAATGATACCGCGA
GACCCACGCTCACCGGCTCCAGATTTATCAGCAATAAACCAGCCAGCCGGAAGGGCCGAGCGCAGAAGTG
GTCCTGCAACTTTATCCGCCTCCATCCAGTCTATTAATTGTTGCCGGGAAGCTAGAGTAAGTAGTTCGCC
AGTTAATAGTTTGCGCAACGTTGTTGCCATTGCTACAGGCATCGTGGTGTCACGCTCGTCGTTTGGTATG
GCTTCATTCAGCTCCGGTTCCCAACGATCAAGGCGAGTTACATGATCCCCCATGTTGTGCAAAAAAGCGG
TTAGCTCCTTCGGTCCTCCGATCGTTGTCAGAAGTAAGTTGGCCGCAGTGTTATCACTCATGGTTATGGC
AGCACTGCATAATTCTCTTACTGTCATGCCATCCGTAAGATGCTTTTCTGTGACTGGTGAGTACTCAACC
AAGTCATTCTGAGAATAGTGTATGCGGCGACCGAGTTGCTCTTGCCCGGCGTCAATACGGGATAATACCG
CGCCACATAGCAGAACTTTAAAAGTGCTCATCATTGGAAAACGTTCTTCGGGGCGAAAACTCTCAAGGAT
CTTACCGCTGTTGAGATCCAGTTCGATGTAACCCACTCGTGCACCCAACTGATCTTCAGCATCTTTTACT
TTCACCAGCGTTTCTGGGTGAGCAAAAACAGGAAGGCAAAATGCCGCAAAAAAGGGAATAAGGGCGACAC
GGAAATGTTGAATACTCATACTCTTCCTTTTTCAATATTATTGAAGCATTTATCAGGGTTATTGTCTCAT
GAGCGGATACATATTTGAATGTATTTAGAAAAATAAACAAATAGGGGTTCCGCGCACATTTCCCCGAAAA
GTGCCACCTGACGTCTAAGAAACCATTATTATCATGACATTAACCTATAAAAATAGGCGTATCACGAGGC
CCTTTCGTCTCGCGCGTTTCGGTGATGACGGTGAAAACCTCTGACACATGCAGCTCCCGGAGACGGTCAC
AGCTTGTCTGTAAGCGGATGCCGGGAGCAAACAAGCCCGTCAGGGCGCGTCAGCGGGTGTTGGCGGGTGT
CGGGGCTGGCTTAACTATGCGGCATCAGAGCAGATTGTACTGAGAGTGCACCATATGCGGTGTGAAATAC
CGCACAGATGCGTAAGGAGAAAATACCGCATCAGGCGCCATTCGCCATTCAGGCTGCGCAACTGTTGGGA
AGGGCGATCGGTGCGGGCCTCTTCGCTATTACGCCAGCTGGCGAAAGGGGGATGTGCTGCAAGGCGATTA
AGTTGGGTAACGCCAGGGTTTTCCCAGTCACGACGTTGTAAAACGACGGCGCAAGGAATGGTGCATGCAA
GGAGATGGCGCCCAACAGTCCCCCGGCCACGGGGCCTGCCACCATACCCACGCCGAAACAAGCGCTCATG
AGCCCGAAGTGGCGAGCCCGATCTTCCCCATCGGTGATGTCGGCGATATAGGCGCCAGCAACCGCACCTG
TGGCGCCGGTGATGCCGGCCACGATGCGTCCGGCGTAGAGGCGATTAGTCCAATTTGTTAAAGACAGGAT
ATCAGTGGTCCAGGCTCTAGTTTTGACTCAACAATATCACCAGCTGAAGCCTATAGAGTACGAGCCATAG
ATAAAATAAAAGATTTTATTTAGTCTCCAGAAAAAGGGGGGAA
Features (pLannotate 1.2.2; 20 found; start..end, strand, type, name):
    579..920     +  misc_feature   MESV Ψ: packaging signal of murine embryonic stem cell virus
    987..1403    +  CDS            gag (truncated): truncated Moloney murine leukemia virus (MMLV) gag gene lacking the start codon
   1466..1677    +  promoter       EF-1α core promoter: core promoter for human elongation factor EF-1α
   1697..3286    +  CDS            Tbx21: TBX21_MOUSE - Also known as Tbet, Tblym. Experimental evidence at protein level: Swiss-Prot protein existence level 1. Lineage-defining transcription factor which initiates Th1 lineage development from naive Th precursor cells both by activating Th1 genetic programs and by repressing the opposing Th2 and Th17 genetic programs. Activates transcription of a set of genes important for Th1 cell function, including those encoding IFN-gamma and the chemokine receptor CXCR3. Activates IFNG and CXCR3 genes in part by recruiting chromatin remodeling complexes including KDM6B, a SMARCA4- containing SWI/
   3347..4051    +  CDS            mCherry: mCherry is a basic (constitutively fluorescent) red fluorescent protein published in 2004, derived from Discosoma sp.. It is reported to be a very rapidly-maturing monomer with low acid sensitivity.
   4126..4156    +  misc_feature   MCS (fragment): pUC18/19 multiple cloning site
   4276..4790    +  LTR            3' LTR: 3' long terminal repeat from murine embryonic stem cell virus
   4952..4968    -  protein_bind   lac operator: The lac repressor binds to the lac operator to inhibit transcription in E. coli. This inhibition can be relieved by adding lactose or isopropyl-β-D-thiogalactopyranoside (IPTG). lac repressor encoded by lacI
   4976..5006    -  promoter       lac promoter: promoter for the E. coli lac operon
   5021..5042    -  protein_bind   CAP binding site: CAP binding activates transcription in the presence of cAMP. E. coli catabolite activator protein
   5055..5147    -  CDS            lacI (fragment): lac repressor; lacI; The lac repressor binds to the lac operator to inhibit transcription in E. coli. This inhibition can be relieved by adding lactose or isopropyl-β-D-thiogalactopyranoside (IPTG).
   5330..5918    -  rep_origin     ori: high-copy-number ColE1/pMB1/pBR322/pUC origin of replication
   6089..6949    -  CDS            AmpR: β-lactamase; bla; confers resistance to ampicillin, carbenicillin, and related antibiotics
   6950..7054    -  promoter       AmpR promoter: bla
   7149..7184    +  CDS            rop (fragment): Rop protein, which maintains plasmids at low copy number; rop
   7286..7385    +  misc_feature   bom (fragment): basis of mobility region from pBR322
   7391..7540    -  CDS            lacZα (fragment): LacZα fragment of β-galactosidase; lacZ fragment
   7540..7741    -  CDS            TcR (fragment): tetracycline efflux protein; tet; confers resistance to tetracycline
   7742..7840    +  CDS            env (fragment): murine leukemia virus gPr80 envelope polyprotein precursor; env; proteolytically cleaved into gp70SU and p15TM subunits
   7882..515     +  LTR            5' LTR (across the origin): 5' long terminal repeat from murine embryonic stem cell virus
