[The description below was written by a language model from this plasmid's Addgene catalogue record and pLannotate feature annotations shown in this document.]
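Description:
EF1a-TBET-T2A-mCHERRY is a 7.9 kb gammaretroviral expression plasmid built on the MSCV backbone for delivering mouse T-bet (Tbx21) together with a red fluorescent reporter into mammalian cells. The proviral region is framed by murine embryonic stem cell virus 5' and 3' LTRs and carries the Ψ packaging signal plus a truncated, start-codon-less MMLV gag segment, which together allow the transcribed genome to be encapsidated when gag-pol and env functions are supplied in trans by packaging cells. The bacterial portion contains a high-copy ColE1/pUC-type origin and the β-lactamase gene for ampicillin selection. The short annotated fragments of lacI, lacZα, rop, bom, TcR and env appear to be non-functional remnants of earlier cloning vectors.

Downstream of the packaging region, an internal human EF-1α core promoter drives a single open reading frame encoding full-length mouse Tbx21, followed by mCherry. The T2A element named in the catalogue entry is not separately annotated, but it would lie in the short gap between the two coding sequences. Ribosomal skipping at the 2A peptide yields T-bet and mCherry as separate proteins from one transcript, so red fluorescence marks transduced cells. mCherry is the only selectable marker recorded, as there is no mammalian drug resistance gene.

T-bet is a lineage-defining T-box transcription factor that promotes Th1 programmes, including IFN-γ and CXCR3 expression. The construct is suited to enforced T-bet expression in retrovirally transduced cells. The associated publication concerns CD8 T cell lineage fidelity and exhaustion during LCMV infection, although the record does not specify the target cells.
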