Addgene plasmid #224296: EF1a-TBET-T2A-mCHERRY
Purpose: Expresses mouse TBET and mCherry under EF1a promoter
Depositing lab: Nikhil Joshi. Depositing organization: Yale University. Publication: KLF2 maintains lineage fidelity and suppresses CD8 T cell exhaustion during acute LCMV infection. Fagerberg E, Attanasio J, Dien C, Singh J, Kessler EA, Abdullah L, Shen J, Hunt BG, Connolly KA, De Brouwer E, He J, Iyer NR, Buck J, Borr ER, Damo M, Foster GG, Giles JR, Huang YH, Tsang JS, Krishnaswamy S, Cui W, Joshi NS. Science. 2025 Jan 2;387(6735):eadn2337. doi: 10.1126/science.adn2337. Epub 2025 Feb 14. PubMed 39946463.
Backbone
  Vector backbone: MSCV
  Vector type: Mammalian Expression, Retroviral
  Selectable markers: mCherry
Growth in bacteria
  Bacterial resistance: Ampicillin, 100 μg/mL
  Growth temperature: 37°C
  Growth strain: NEB Stable
  Copy number: Unknown
Gene/Insert
  Gene/Insert name: TBET T2A mCherry
  Species: M. musculus (mouse)
  Entrez Gene: Tbx21 (a.k.a. TBT1, Tbet, Tblym)
  Promoter: EF1a
  Cloning method: Gibson Cloning
  Sequencing primers: 5′ ccatgGGCATCGTGGAGCCG
Terms and licenses: Academic/Nonprofit Terms; Industry Terms: Not Available to Industry
How to cite: EF1a-TBET-T2A-mCHERRY was a gift from Nikhil Joshi (Addgene plasmid # 224296 ; http://n2t.net/addgene:224296 ; RRID:Addgene_224296)
